>Addgene plasmid #80225 | non-targeting control gRNA (BRDN0001147380) | depositor full sequence | sequence record 150928 | Full Sequence
CCCGGGTGCAAAGATGGATAAAGTTTTAAACAGAGAGGAATCTTTGCAGCTAATGGACCTTCTAGGTCTT
GAAAGGAGTGGGAATTGGCTCCGGTGCCCGTCAGTGGGCAGAGCGCACATCGCCCACAGTCCCCGAGAAG
TTGGGGGGAGGGGTCGGCAATTGATCCGGTGCCTAGAGAAGGTGGCGCGGGGTAAACTGGGAAAGTGATG
TCGTGTACTGGCTCCGCCTTTTTCCCGAGGGTGGGGGAGAACCGTATATAAGTGCAGTAGTCGCCGTGAA
CGTTCTTTTTCGCAACGGGTTTGCCGCCAGAACACAGGTAAGTGCCGTGTGTGGTTCCCGCGGGCCTGGC
CTCTTTACGGGTTATGGCCCTTGCGTGCCTTGAATTACTTCCACCTGGCTGCAGTACGTGATTCTTGATC
CCGAGCTTCGGGTTGGAAGTGGGTGGGAGAGTTCGAGGCCTTGCGCTTAAGGAGCCCCTTCGCCTCGTGC
TTGAGTTGAGGCCTGGCCTGGGCGCTGGGGCCGCCGCGTGCGAATCTGGTGGCACCTTCGCGCCTGTCTC
GCTGCTTTCGATAAGTCTCTAGCCATTTAAAATTTTTGATGACCTGCTGCGACGCTTTTTTTCTGGCAAG
ATAGTCTTGTAAATGCGGGCCAAGATCTGCACACTGGTATTTCGGTTTTTGGGGCCGCGGGCGGCGACGG
GGCCCGTGCGTCCCAGCGCACATGTTCGGCGAGGCGGGGCCTGCGAGCGCGGCCACCGAGAATCGGACGG
GGGTAGTCTCAAGCTGGCCGGCCTGCTCTGGTGCCTGGCCTCGCGCCGCCGTGTATCGCCCCGCCCTGGG
CGGCAAGGCTGGCCCGGTCGGCACCAGTTGCGTGAGCGGAAAGATGGCCGCTTCCCGGCCCTGCTGCAGG
GAGCTCAAAATGGAGGACGCGGCGCTCGGGAGAGCGGGCGGGTGAGTCACCCACACAAAGGAAAAGGGCC
TTTCCGTCCTCAGCCGTCGCTTCATGTGACTCCACGGAGTACCGGGCGCCGTCCAGGCACCTCGATTAGT
TCTCGAGCTTTTGGAGTACGTCGTCTTTAGGTTGGGGGGAGGGGTTTTATGCGATGGAGTTTCCCCACAC
TGAGTGGGTGGAGACTGAAGTTAGGCCAGCTTGGCACTTGATGTAATTCTCCTTGGAATTTGCCCTTTTT
GAGTTTGGATCTTGGTTCATTCTCAAGCCTCAGACAGTGGTTCAAAGTTTTTTTCTTCCATTTCAGGTGT
CGTGACGTACGGCCACCATGACCGAGTACAAGCCCACGGTGCGCCTCGCCACCCGCGACGACGTCCCCAG
GGCCGTACGCACCCTCGCCGCCGCGTTCGCCGACTACCCCGCCACGCGCCACACCGTCGATCCGGACCGC
CACATCGAGCGGGTCACCGAGCTGCAAGAACTCTTCCTCACGCGCGTCGGGCTCGACATCGGCAAGGTGT
GGGTCGCGGACGACGGCGCCGCCGTGGCGGTCTGGACCACGCCGGAGAGCGTCGAAGCGGGGGCGGTGTT
CGCCGAGATCGGCCCGCGCATGGCCGAGTTGAGCGGTTCCCGGCTGGCCGCGCAGCAACAGATGGAAGGC
CTCCTGGCGCCGCACCGGCCCAAGGAGCCCGCGTGGTTCCTGGCCACCGTCGGAGTCTCGCCCGACCACC
AGGGCAAGGGTCTGGGCAGCGCCGTCGTGCTCCCCGGAGTGGAGGCGGCCGAGCGCGCCGGGGTGCCCGC
CTTCCTGGAGACCTCCGCGCCCCGCAACCTCCCCTTCTACGAGCGGCTCGGCTTCACCGTCACCGCCGAC
GTCGAGGTGCCCGAAGGACCGCGCACCTGGTGCATGACCCGCAAGCCCGGTGCCTGAACGCGTTAAGTCG
ACAATCAACCTCTGGATTACAAAATTTGTGAAAGATTGACTGGTATTCTTAACTATGTTGCTCCTTTTAC
GCTATGTGGATACGCTGCTTTAATGCCTTTGTATCATGCTATTGCTTCCCGTATGGCTTTCATTTTCTCC
TCCTTGTATAAATCCTGGTTGCTGTCTCTTTATGAGGAGTTGTGGCCCGTTGTCAGGCAACGTGGCGTGG
TGTGCACTGTGTTTGCTGACGCAACCCCCACTGGTTGGGGCATTGCCACCACCTGTCAGCTCCTTTCCGG
GACTTTCGCTTTCCCCCTCCCTATTGCCACGGCGGAACTCATCGCCGCCTGCCTTGCCCGCTGCTGGACA
GGGGCTCGGCTGTTGGGCACTGACAATTCCGTGGTGTTGTCGGGGAAATCATCGTCCTTTCCTTGGCTGC
TCGCCTGTGTTGCCACCTGGATTCTGCGCGGGACGTCCTTCTGCTACGTCCCTTCGGCCCTCAATCCAGC
GGACCTTCCTTCCCGCGGCCTGCTGCCGGCTCTGCGGCCTCTTCCGCGTCTTCGCCTTCGCCCTCAGACG
AGTCGGATCTCCCTTTGGGCCGCCTCCCCGCGTCGACTTTAAGACCAATGACTTACAAGGCAGCTGTAGA
TCTTAGCCACTTTTTAAAAGAAAAGGGGGGACTGGAAGGGCTAATTCACTCCCAACGAAGACAAGATCTG
CTTTTTGCTTGTACTGGGTCTCTCTGGTTAGACCAGATCTGAGCCTGGGAGCTCTCTGGCTAACTAGGGA
ACCCACTGCTTAAGCCTCAATAAAGCTTGCCTTGAGTGCTTCAAGTAGTGTGTGCCCGTCTGTTGTGTGA
CTCTGGTAACTAGAGATCCCTCAGACCCTTTTAGTCAGTGTGGAAAATCTCTAGCAGTACGTATAGTAGT
TCATGTCATCTTATTATTCAGTATTTATAACTTGCAAAGAAATGAATATCAGAGAGTGAGAGGAACTTGT
TTATTGCAGCTTATAATGGTTACAAATAAAGCAATAGCATCACAAATTTCACAAATAAAGCATTTTTTTC
ACTGCATTCTAGTTGTGGTTTGTCCAAACTCATCAATGTATCTTATCATGTCTGGCTCTAGCTATCCCGC
CCCTAACTCCGCCCATCCCGCCCCTAACTCCGCCCAGTTCCGCCCATTCTCCGCCCCATGGCTGACTAAT
TTTTTTTATTTATGCAGAGGCCGAGGCCGCCTCGGCCTCTGAGCTATTCCAGAAGTAGTGAGGAGGCTTT
TTTGGAGGCCTAGGGACGTACCCAATTCGCCCTATAGTGAGTCGTATTACGCGCGCTCACTGGCCGTCGT
TTTACAACGTCGTGACTGGGAAAACCCTGGCGTTACCCAACTTAATCGCCTTGCAGCACATCCCCCTTTC
GCCAGCTGGCGTAATAGCGAAGAGGCCCGCACCGATCGCCCTTCCCAACAGTTGCGCAGCCTGAATGGCG
AATGGG
[124 nt withheld, positions 3367-3490]
C
[91 nt withheld, positions 3492-3582]
A
[49 nt withheld, positions 3584-3632]
CCTTTGACGTTGGAGTCCACGTTCTTT
[37 nt withheld, positions 3660-3696]
ACCCTATCTCGGTCTATTCTTTTGATTTATAAGGGATTTTGCCGATTTCGGCCTATTGGTTAAAAAATGA
GCTGATTTAACAAAAATTTAACGCGAATTTTAACAAAATATTAACGCTTACAATTTAGGTGGCACTTTTC
GGGGAAATGTGCGCGGAACCCCTATTTGTTTATTTTTCTAAATACATTCAAATATGTATCCGCTCATGAG
ACAATAACCCTGATAAATGCTTCAATAATATTGAAAAAGGAAGAGTATGAGTATTCAACATTTCCGTGTC
GCCCTTATTCCCTTTTTTGCGGCATTTTGCCTTCCTGTTTTTGCTCACCCAGAAACGCTGGTGAAAGTAA
AAGATGCTGAAGATCAGTTGGGTGCACGAGTGGGTTACATCGAACTGGATCTCAACAGCGGTAAGATCCT
TGAGAGTTTTCGCCCCGAAGAACGTTTTCCAATGATGAGCACTTTTAAAGTTCTGCTATGTGGCGCGGTA
TTATCCCGTATTGACGCCGGGCAAGAGCAACTCGGTCGCCGCATACACTATTCTCAGAATGACTTGGTTG
AGTACTCACCAGTCACAGAAAAGCATCTTACGGATGGCATGACAGTAAGAGAATTATGCAGTGCTGCCAT
AACCATGAGTGATAACACTGCGGCCAACTTACTTCTGACAACGATCGGAGGACCGAAGGAGCTAACCGCT
TTTTTGCACAACATGGGGGATCATGTAACTCGCCTTGATCGTTGGGAACCGGAGCTGAATGAAGCCATAC
CAAACGACGAGCGTGACACCACGATGCCTGTAGCAATGGCAACAACGTTGCGCAAACTATTAACTGGCGA
ACTACTTACTCTAGCTTCCCGGCAACAATTAATAGACTGGATGGAGGCGGATAAAGTTGCAGGACCACTT
CTGCGCTCGGCCCTTCCGGCTGGCTGGTTTATTGCTGATAAATCTGGAGCCGGTGAGCGTGGGTCTCGCG
GTATCATTGCAGCACTGGGGCCAGATGGTAAGCCCTCCCGTATCGTAGTTATCTACACGACGGGGAGTCA
GGCAACTATGGATGAACGAAATAGACAGATCGCTGAGATAGGTGCCTCACTGATTAAGCATTGGTAACTG
TCAGACCAAGTTTACTCATATATACTTTAGATTGATTTAAAACTTCATTTTTAATTTAAAAGGATCTAGG
TGAAGATCCTTTTTGATAATCTCATGACCAAAATCCCTTAACGTGAGTTTTCGTTCCACTGAGCGTCAGA
CCCCGTAGAAAAGATCAAAGGATCTTCTTGAGATCCTTTTTTTCTGCGCGTAATCTGCTGCTTGCAAACA
AAAAAACCACCGCTACCAGCGGTGGTTTGTTTGCCGGATCAAGAGCTACCAACTCTTTTTCCGAAGGTAA
CTGGCTTCAGCAGAGCGCAGATACCAAATACTGTTCTTCTAGTGTAGCCGTAGTTAGGCCACCACTTCAA
GAACTCTGTAGCACCGCCTACATACCTCGCTCTGCTAATCCTGTTACCAGTGGCTGCTGCCAGTGGCGAT
AAGTCGTGTCTTACCGGGTTGGACTCAAGACGATAGTTACCGGATAAGGCGCAGCGGTCGGGCTGAACGG
GGGGTTCGTGCACACAGCCCAGCTTGGAGCGAACGACCTACACCGAACTGAGATACCTACAGCGTGAGCT
ATGAGAAAGCGCCACGCTTCCCGAAGGGAGAAAGGCGGACAGGTATCCGGTAAGCGGCAGGGTCGGAACA
GGAGAGCGCACGAGGGAGCTTCCAGGGGGAAACGCCTGGTATCTTTATAGTCCTGTCGGGTTTCGCCACC
TCTGACTTGAGCGTCGATTTTTGTGATGCTCGTCAGGGGGGCGGAGCCTATGGAAAAACGCCAGCAACGC
GGCCTTTTTACGGTTCCTGGCCTTTTGCTGGCCTTTTGCTCACATGTTCTTTCCTGCGTTATCCCCTGAT
TCTGTGGATAACCGTATTACCGCCTTTGAGTGAGCTGATACCGCTCGCCGCAGCCGAACGACCGAGCGCA
GCGAGTCAGTGAGCGAGGAAGCGGAAGAGCGCCCAATACGCAAACCGCCTCTCCCCGCGCGTTGGCCGAT
TCATTAATGCAGCTGGCACGACAGGTTTCCCGACTGGAAAGCGGGCAGTGAGCGCAACGCAATTAATGTG
AGTTAGCTCACTCATTAGGCACCCCAGGCTTTACACTTTATGCTTCCGGCTCGTATGTTGTGTGGAATTG
TGAGCGGATAACAATTTCACACAGGAAACAGCTATGACCATGATTACGCCAAGCGCGCAATTAACCCTCA
CTAAAGGGAACAAAAGCTGGAGCTGCAAGCTTAATGTAGTCTTATGCAATACTCTTGTAGTCTTGCAACA
TGGTAACGATGAGTTAGCAACATGCCTTACAAGGAGAGAAAAAGCACCGTGCATGCCGATTGGTGGAAGT
AAGGTGGTACGATCGTGCCTTATTAGGAAGGCAACAGACGGGTCTGACATGGATTGGACGAACCACTGAA
TTGCCGCATTGCAGAGATATTGTATTTAAGTGCCTAGCTCGATACATAAACGGGTCTCTCTGGTTAGACC
AGATCTGAGCCTGGGAGCTCTCTGGCTAACTAGGGAACCCACTGCTTAAGCCTCAATAAAGCTTGCCTTG
AGTGCTTCAAGTAGTGTGTGCCCGTCTGTTGTGTGACTCTGGTAACTAGAGATCCCTCAGACCCTTTTAG
TCAGTGTGGAAAATCTCTAGCAGTGGCGCCCGAACAGGGACTTGAAAGCGAAAGGGAAACCAGAGGAGCT
CTCTCGACGCAGGACTCGGCTTGCTGAAGCGCGCACGGCAAGAGGCGAGGGGCGGCGACTGGTGAGTACG
CCAAAAATTTTGACTAGCGGAGGCTAGAAGGAGAGAGATGGGTGCGAGAGCGTCAGTATTAAGCGGGGGA
GAATTAGATCGCGATGGGAAAAAATTCGGTTAAGGCCAGGGGGAAAGAAAAAATATAAATTAAAACATAT
AGTATGGGCAAGCAGGGAGCTAGAACGATTCGCAGTTAATCCTGGCCTGTTAGAAACATCAGAAGGCTGT
AGACAAATACTGGGACAGCTACAACCATCCCTTCAGACAGGATCAGAAGAACTTAGATCATTATATAATA
CAGTAGCAACCCTCTATTGTGTGCATCAAAGGATAGAGATAAAAGACACCAAGGAAGCTTTAGACAAGAT
AGAGGAAGAGCAAAACAAAAGTAAGACCACCGCACAGCAAGCGGCCGCTGATCTTCAGACCTGGAGGAGG
AGATATGAGGGACAATTGGAGAAGTGAATTATATAAATATAAAGTAGTAAAAATTGAACCATTAGGAGTA
GCACCCACCAAGGCAAAGAGAAGAGTGGTGCAGAGAGAAAAAAGAGCAGTGGGAATAGGAGCTTTGTTCC
TTGGGTTCTTGGGAGCAGCAGGAAGCACTATGGGCGCAGCGTCAATGACGCTGACGGTACAGGCCAGACA
ATTATTGTCTGGTATAGTGCAGCAGCAGAACAATTTGCTGAGGGCTATTGAGGCGCAACAGCATCTGTTG
CAACTCACAGTCTGGGGCATCAAGCAGCTCCAGGCAAGAATCCTGGCTGTGGAAAGATACCTAAAGGATC
AACAGCTCCTGGGGATTTGGGGTTGCTCTGGAAAACTCATTTGCACCACTGCTGTGCCTTGGAATGCTAG
TTGGAGTAATAAATCTCTGGAACAGATTTGGAATCACACGACCTGGATGGAGTGGGACAGAGAAATTAAC
AATTACACAAGCTTAATACACTCCTTAATTGAAGAATCGCAAAACCAGCAAGAAAAGAATGAACAAGAAT
TATTGGAATTAGATAAATGGGCAAGTTTGTGGAATTGGTTTAACATAACAAATTGGCTGTGGTATATAAA
ATTATTCATAATGATAGTAGGAGGCTTGGTAGGTTTAAGAATAGTTTTTGCTGTACTTTCTATAGTGAAT
AGAGTTAGGCAGGGATATTCACCATTATCGTTTCAGACCCACCTCCCAACCCCGAGGGGACCCAGAGAGG
GCCTATTTCCCATGATTCCTTCATATTTGCATATACGATACAAGGCTGTTAGAGAGATAATTAGAATTAA
TTTGACTGTAAACACAAAGATATTAGTACAAAATACGTGACGTAGAAAGTAATAATTTCTTGGGTAGTTT
GCAGTTTTAAAATTATGTTTTAAAATGGACTATCATATGCTTACCGTAACTTGAAAGTATTTCGATTTCT
TGGCTTTATATATCTTGTGGAAAGGACGAAACACCGAAAAAGCTTCCGCCTGATGGGTTTTAGAGCTAGA
AATAGCAAGTTAAAATAAGGCTAGTCCGTTATCAACTTGAAAAAGTGGCACCGAGTCGGTGCTTTTTTAA
GCTTGGCGTAACTAGATCTTGAGACAAATGGCAGTATTCATCCACAATTTTAAAAGAAAAGGGGGGATTG
GGGGGTACAGTGCAGGGGAAAGAATAGTAGACATAATAGCAACAGACATACAAACTAAAGAATTACAAAA
ACAAATTACAAAAATTCAAAATTTTCGGGTTTATTACAGGGACAGCAGAGATCCACTTTGGCGCCGGCTC
GAGGGGG
Features (pLannotate 1.2.2; 29 found; start..end, strand, type, name):
     14..80      +  CDS            small t antigen (fragment): SV40 (simian virus 40) small t antigen
    106..317     +  promoter       EF-1α core promoter: core promoter for human elongation factor EF-1α
    318..1256    +  intron         EF-1α intron A: intron upstream of the start codon of human EF-1α
   1278..1877    +  CDS            PuroR (fragment): puromycin N-acetyltransferase; pac from Streptomyces; confers resistance to puromycin
   1893..2481    +  misc_feature   WPRE: woodchuck hepatitis virus posttranscriptional regulatory element
   2532..2551    +  misc_feature   cPPT/CTS (fragment): central polypurine tract and central termination sequence of HIV-1
   2553..2786    +  LTR            3' LTR (ΔU3): self-inactivating 3' long terminal repeat (LTR) from HIV-1
   2864..2985    +  polyA_signal   SV40 poly(A) signal: SV40 polyadenylation signal
   3025..3160    +  rep_origin     SV40 ori: SV40 origin of replication
   3181..3199    -  promoter       T7 promoter: promoter for bacteriophage T7 RNA polymerase
   3207..3362    +  CDS            lacZα (fragment): LacZα fragment of β-galactosidase; lacZ fragment
   3367..3795    +  rep_origin     f1 ori (sequence partly withheld): f1 bacteriophage origin of replication; arrow indicates direction of (+) strand synthesis
   3848..3952    +  promoter       AmpR promoter: bla
   3953..4813    +  CDS            AmpR: β-lactamase; bla; confers resistance to ampicillin, carbenicillin, and related antibiotics
   4984..5572    +  rep_origin     ori: high-copy-number ColE1/pMB1/pBR322/pUC origin of replication
   5755..5847    +  CDS            lacI (fragment): lac repressor; lacI; The lac repressor binds to the lac operator to inhibit transcription in E. coli. This inhibition can be relieved by adding lactose or isopropyl-β-D-thiogalactopyranoside (IPTG).
   5860..5881    +  protein_bind   CAP binding site: CAP binding activates transcription in the presence of cAMP. E. coli catabolite activator protein
   5896..5926    +  promoter       lac promoter: promoter for the E. coli lac operon
   5934..5950    +  protein_bind   lac operator: The lac repressor binds to the lac operator to inhibit transcription in E. coli. This inhibition can be relieved by adding lactose or isopropyl-β-D-thiogalactopyranoside (IPTG). lac repressor encoded by lacI
   5995..6013    +  promoter       T3 promoter: promoter for bacteriophage T3 RNA polymerase
   6041..6267    +  promoter       RSV promoter: Rous sarcoma virus enhancer/promoter
   6268..6448    +  LTR            5' LTR (truncated): truncated 5' long terminal repeat (LTR) from HIV-1
   6495..6620    +  misc_feature   HIV-1 Ψ: packaging signal of human immunodeficiency virus type 1
   6604..6967    +  CDS            HIV-1 gag (fragment): gag protein from human immunodeficiency virus 1; gag
   7113..7346    +  misc_feature   RRE: The Rev response element (RRE) of HIV-1 allows for Rev-dependent mRNA export from the nucleus to the cytoplasm.
   7723..7749    +  CDS            Rev (fragment): human immunodeficiency virus 1 (HIV-1) Rev protein; rev; enhances nuclear export of unspliced and incompletely spliced viral mRNAs
   7753..7993    +  promoter       U6 promoter: RNA polymerase III promoter for human U6 snRNA
   8023..8098    +  misc_RNA       gRNA scaffold: guide RNA scaffold for the Streptococcus pyogenes CRISPR/Cas9 system
   8154..8271    +  misc_feature   cPPT/CTS: central polypurine tract and central termination sequence of HIV-1
