[The description below was written by a language model from this plasmid's Addgene catalogue record and pLannotate feature annotations shown in this document.]
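Description:
The non-targeting control gRNA plasmid (BRDN0001147380) is a third-generation lentiviral guide RNA vector built on the lentiGuide-Puro backbone, intended for CRISPR experiments in mammalian cells. It is propagated in E. coli as a high-copy plasmid through a ColE1/pUC-type origin with ampicillin selection from the β-lactamase gene. The bacterial portion also carries an f1 origin and remnants of a lac/T7/T3 cloning region, and an SV40 origin and poly(A) signal lie just downstream of the 3' LTR.

The lentiviral transfer cassette begins with an RSV promoter fused to a truncated HIV-1 5' LTR, which makes genomic RNA production Tat-independent. It is followed by the Ψ packaging signal with a partial gag sequence, the Rev response element for Rev-dependent nuclear export, and a cPPT/CTS that aids nuclear import of the reverse-transcribed genome. A ΔU3 self-inactivating 3' LTR closes the cassette.

Within this frame, a human U6 RNA polymerase III promoter drives a guide RNA made up of a 20-nucleotide spacer joined to the Streptococcus pyogenes Cas9 scaffold. The record describes this spacer as non-targeting and lists human as the species. A separate EF-1α core promoter with its intron A expresses puromycin N-acetyltransferase, allowing selection of transduced cells, and a WPRE enhances transcript expression. No Cas9 coding sequence is annotated, so the nuclease has to be supplied separately, for example from a Cas9-expressing cell line.

The plasmid serves as a negative control alongside gene-targeting guides in the same backbone, providing a baseline for the effects of transduction, puromycin selection and guide expression in knockout experiments or screens.
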