Addgene plasmid #80225: non-targeting control gRNA (BRDN0001147380)
Purpose: 3rd generation lentiviral gRNA plasmid, non-targeting control gRNA
Depositing lab: John Doench & David Root. Depositing organization: Broad Institute. Publication: Optimized sgRNA design to maximize activity and minimize off-target effects of CRISPR-Cas9. Doench JG, Fusi N, Sullender M, Hegde M, Vaimberg EW, Donovan KF, Smith I, Tothova Z, Wilen C, Orchard R, Virgin HW, Listgarten J, Root DE. Nat Biotechnol. 2016 Jan 18. doi: 10.1038/nbt.3437. PubMed 26780180.
Backbone
  Vector backbone: lentiGuide-Puro
  Backbone manufacturer: Zhang Lab (Addgene plasmid # 52963)
  Vector type: Mammalian Expression, Lentiviral, CRISPR
  Selectable markers: Puromycin
Growth in bacteria
  Bacterial resistance: Ampicillin, 100 μg/mL
  Growth temperature: 37°C
  Growth strain: DH5alpha
  Copy number: High Copy
Gene/Insert
  Gene/Insert name: Non-targeting control gRNA
  gRNA/shRNA sequence: AAAAAGCTTCCGCCTGATGG
  Species: H. sapiens (human)
  Promoter: hU6
  Cloning method: Unknown
  Sequencing primers: 5′ U6-F; 3′ pS2-R
Terms and licenses: Academic/Nonprofit Terms; Industry Terms: Not Available to Industry
How to cite: non-targeting control gRNA (BRDN0001147380) was a gift from John Doench & David Root (Addgene plasmid # 80225 ; http://n2t.net/addgene:80225 ; RRID:Addgene_80225)
