>Addgene plasmid #80225 | non-targeting control gRNA (BRDN0001147380) | depositor partial sequence | sequence record 150929 | Target Sequence
AAAAAGCTTCCGCCTGATGG
