>Addgene plasmid #80225 | non-targeting control gRNA (BRDN0001147380) | addgene partial sequence | sequence record 189131 | hU6-F
CGTAGAAAGTAATAATTTCTTGGGTAGTTTGCAGTTTTAAAATTATGTTTTAAAATGGACTATCATATGC
TTACCGTAACTTGAAAGTATTTCGATTTCTTGGCTTTATATATCTTGTGGAAAGGACGAAACACCGAAAA
AGCTTCCGCCTGATGGGTTTTAGAGCTAGAAATAGCAAGTTAAAATAAGGCTAGTCCGTTATCAACTTGA
AAAAGTGGCACCGAGTCGGTGCTTTTTTAAGCTTGGCGTAACTAGATCTTGAGACAAATGGCAGTATTCA
TCCACAATTTTAAAAGAAAAGGGGGGATTGGGGGGTACAGTGCAGGGGAAAGAATAGTAGACATAATAGC
AACAGACATACAAACTAAAGAATTACAAAAACAAATTACAAAAATTCAAAATTTTCGGGTTTATTACAGG
GACAGCAGAGATCCACTTTGGCGCCGGCTCGAGGGGGCCCGGGTGCAAAGATGGATAAAGTTTTAAACAG
AGAGGAATCTTTGCAGCTAATGGACCTTCTAGGTCTTGAAAGGAGTGGGAATTGGCTCCGGTGCCCGTCA
GTGGGCAGAG
